Addgene plasmid #153987: SARS_COV2_nsp5_HA_BASU
Purpose: Express NSP5 gene along with HA and BASU
Depositing lab: Paul Khavari. Depositing organization: Stanford University. Publication: The proximal proteome of 17 SARS-CoV-2 proteins links to disrupted antiviral signaling and host translation. Meyers JM, Ramanathan M, Shanderson RL, Beck A, Donohue L, Ferguson I, Guo MG, Rao DS, Miao W, Reynolds D, Yang X, Zhao Y, Yang YY, Blish C, Wang Y, Khavari PA. PLoS Pathog. 2021 Oct 1;17(10):e1009412. doi: 10.1371/journal.ppat.1009412. PubMed 34597346.
Backbone
  Vector backbone: EF1-alpha-promoter
  Vector type: Mammalian Expression, Lentiviral
Growth in bacteria
  Bacterial resistance: Ampicillin, 100 μg/mL
  Growth temperature: 37°C
  Growth strain: NEB Stable
  Copy number: High Copy
Gene/Insert
  Gene/Insert name: nsp5
  Species: Severe acute respiratory syndrome coronavirus 2
  Entrez Gene: ORF1ab (a.k.a. GU280_gp01)
  Cloning method: Restriction Enzyme; 5′ cloning site Unknown (unknown if destroyed); 3′ cloning site Unknown (unknown if destroyed)
  Sequencing primers: 5′ EF1a-F
Terms and licenses: Academic/Nonprofit Terms; Industry Terms: Not Available to Industry
How to cite: SARS_COV2_nsp5_HA_BASU was a gift from Paul Khavari (Addgene plasmid # 153987 ; http://n2t.net/addgene:153987 ; RRID:Addgene_153987)
