[The description below was written by a language model from this plasmid's Addgene catalogue record and the feature table of its GenBank file.]
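Description:
SARS_COV2_nsp5_HA_BASU is a 10.6 kb HIV-1-based lentiviral transfer plasmid for constitutive mammalian expression of SARS-CoV-2 nsp5, a product of the ORF1ab polyprotein, fused to an HA epitope and BASU. It is maintained in E. coli through a high-copy ColE1/pUC-type origin and an ampicillin resistance gene. The viral portion comprises two full-length HIV-1 LTRs (both annotated as 3' LTR, with no deletion noted), the Psi packaging signal, the Rev response element for Rev-dependent nuclear export of the genomic RNA, and a cPPT/CTS. A WPRE sits upstream of the downstream LTR to enhance transcript expression. An SV40 poly(A) signal lies in the backbone outside the LTRs.

Expression is driven by the human EF-1-alpha promoter with its first intron. The feature table does not annotate nsp5 or BASU themselves. It does mark a Strep-Tag II immediately followed by an HA tag in the middle of the unannotated region between the promoter and the IRES. This is consistent with nsp5 lying upstream of the tags and BASU downstream, as the plasmid name suggests, although that order is inferred rather than recorded. An EMCV IRES then allows translation of puromycin N-acetyltransferase from the same transcript, so puromycin selection enriches for cells expressing the fusion.

BASU is an engineered biotin ligase used for proximity labelling. The associated publication maps the proximal proteomes of 17 SARS-CoV-2 proteins, so this plasmid appears to serve as the nsp5 bait for biotinylating and identifying nearby host proteins. The HA and Strep tags offer a means of detecting or capturing the fusion.
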