LOCUS       Exported 10602 bp ds-DNA circular SYN 13-MAY-2021
DEFINITION  Express NSP5 gene along with HA and BASU.
ACCESSION   .
VERSION     .
KEYWORDS    SARS_COV2_nsp5_HA_BASU
SOURCE      synthetic DNA construct
  ORGANISM  synthetic DNA construct
REFERENCE   1 (bases 1 to 10602)
  TITLE     Khavari lab SARS-CoV-2 plasmids
REFERENCE   2 (bases 1 to 10602)
  AUTHORS   .
  TITLE     Direct Submission
  JOURNAL   Exported May 13, 2021 from SnapGene Server 1.1.58
            http://www.snapgene.com
FEATURES             Location/Qualifiers
     source          1..10602
                     /organism="synthetic DNA construct"
                     /mol_type="other DNA"
     LTR             1..634
                     /label=3' LTR
                     /note="3' long terminal repeat (LTR) from HIV-1"
     misc_feature    681..806
                     /label=HIV-1 Psi
                     /note="packaging signal of human immunodeficiency virus
                     type 1"
     misc_feature    1303..1536
                     /label=RRE
                     /note="The Rev response element (RRE) of HIV-1 allows for
                     Rev-dependent mRNA export from the nucleus to the
                     cytoplasm."
     CDS             1721..1765
                     /codon_start=1
                     /product="antigenic peptide corresponding to amino acids
                     655 to 669 of the HIV envelope protein gp41 (Lutje Hulsik
                     et al., 2013)"
                     /label=gp41 peptide
                     /note="recognized by the 2H10 single-chain llama nanobody"
                     /translation="KNEQELLELDKWASL"
     misc_feature    2028..2143
                     /label=cPPT/CTS
                     /note="central polypurine tract and central termination
                     sequence of HIV-1 (lacking the first T)"
     promoter        2338..3519
                     /label=EF-1-alpha promoter
                     /note="strong constitutive promoter for human elongation
                     factor EF-1-alpha"
     intron          2568..3510
                     /label=EF-1-alpha intron A
                     /note="intron upstream of the start codon of human
                     EF-1-alpha"
     primer_bind     3467..3487
                     /label=EF1a-F
                     /note="Human elongation factor-1a promoter, forward primer"
     CDS             4489..4512
                     /codon_start=1
                     /product="peptide that binds Strep-Tactin(R), an engineered
                     form of streptavidin"
                     /label=Strep-Tag II
                     /translation="WSHPQFEK"
     CDS             4516..4542
                     /codon_start=1
                     /product="HA (human influenza hemagglutinin) epitope tag"
                     /label=HA
                     /translation="YPYDVPDYA"
     misc_feature    5352..5925
                     /label=IRES
                     /note="internal ribosome entry site (IRES) of the
                     encephalomyocarditis virus (EMCV)"
     primer_bind     complement(5519..5536)
                     /label=IRES reverse
                     /note="IRES internal ribosome entry site, reverse primer.
                     Also called pCDH-rev"
     primer_bind     5746..5765
                     /label=IRES-F
                     /note="IRES internal ribosome entry site, forward primer"
     CDS             5958..6557
                     /codon_start=1
                     /gene="pac from Streptomyces alboniger"
                     /product="puromycin N-acetyltransferase"
                     /label=PuroR
                     /note="confers resistance to puromycin"
                     /translation="MTEYKPTVRLATRDDVPRAVRTLAAAFADYPATRHTVDPDRHIER
                     VTELQELFLTRVGLDIGKVWVADDGAAVAVWTTPESVEAGAVFAEIGPRMAELSGSRLA
                     AQQQMEGLLAPHRPKEPAWFLATVGVSPDHQGKGLGSAVVLPGVEAAERAGVPAFLETS
                     APRNLPFYERLGFTVTADVEVPEGPRTWCMTRKPGA"
     primer_bind     complement(5958..5977)
                     /label=Puro-R
                     /note="Puromycin resistance gene, reverse primer. Also
                     called puro-variant-R"
     primer_bind     6454..6474
                     /label=Puro-F
                     /note="Puromycin resistance gene, forward primer"
     misc_feature    6571..7159
                     /label=WPRE
                     /note="woodchuck hepatitis virus posttranscriptional
                     regulatory element"
     primer_bind     complement(6624..6644)
                     /label=WPRE-R
                     /note="WPRE, reverse primer"
     CDS             complement(7042..7053)
                     /codon_start=1
                     /product="Factor Xa recognition and cleavage site"
                     /label=Factor Xa site
                     /translation="IEGR"
     LTR             7366..7999
                     /label=3' LTR
                     /note="3' long terminal repeat (LTR) from HIV-1"
     primer_bind     complement(8127..8143)
                     /label=M13 rev
                     /note="common sequencing primer, one of multiple similar
                     variants"
     primer_bind     complement(8127..8143)
                     /label=M13 Reverse
                     /note="In lacZ gene. Also called M13-rev"
     primer_bind     complement(8140..8162)
                     /label=M13/pUC Reverse
                     /note="In lacZ gene"
     protein_bind    8151..8167
                     /label=lac operator
                     /bound_moiety="lac repressor encoded by lacI"
                     /note="The lac repressor binds to the lac operator to
                     inhibit transcription in E. coli. This inhibition can be
                     relieved by adding lactose or
                     isopropyl-beta-D-thiogalactopyranoside (IPTG)."
     promoter        complement(8175..8205)
                     /label=lac promoter
                     /note="promoter for the E. coli lac operon"
     protein_bind    8220..8241
                     /label=CAP binding site
                     /bound_moiety="E. coli catabolite activator protein"
                     /note="CAP binding activates transcription in the presence
                     of cAMP."
     primer_bind     complement(8358..8375)
                     /label=L4440
                     /note="L4440 vector, forward primer"
     rep_origin      complement(8529..9117)
                     /direction=LEFT
                     /label=ori
                     /note="high-copy-number ColE1/pMB1/pBR322/pUC origin of
                     replication"
     primer_bind     complement(8609..8628)
                     /label=pBR322ori-F
                     /note="pBR322 origin, forward primer"
     CDS             complement(9288..10148)
                     /codon_start=1
                     /gene="bla"
                     /product="beta-lactamase"
                     /label=AmpR
                     /note="confers resistance to ampicillin, carbenicillin, and
                     related antibiotics"
                     /translation="MSIQHFRVALIPFFAAFCLPVFAHPETLVKVKDAEDQLGARVGYI
                     ELDLNSGKILESFRPEERFPMMSTFKVLLCGAVLSRIDAGQEQLGRRIHYSQNDLVEYS
                     PVTEKHLTDGMTVRELCSAAITMSDNTAANLLLTTIGGPKELTAFLHNMGDHVTRLDRW
                     EPELNEAIPNDERDTTMPVAMATTLRKLLTGELLTLASRQQLIDWMEADKVAGPLLRSA
                     LPAGWFIADKSGAGERGSRGIIAALGPDGKPSRIVVIYTTGSQATMDERNRQIAEIGAS
                     LIKHW"
     primer_bind     9911..9930
                     /label=Amp-R
                     /note="Ampicillin resistance gene, reverse primer"
     promoter        complement(10149..10253)
                     /gene="bla"
                     /label=AmpR promoter
     polyA_signal    10301..10435
                     /label=SV40 poly(A) signal
                     /note="SV40 polyadenylation signal"
     primer_bind     complement(10338..10357)
                     /label=SV40pA-R
                     /note="SV40 polyA, reverse primer"
     primer_bind     10392..10411
                     /label=EBV-rev
                     /note="SV40 polyA terminator, reverse primer"
ORIGIN
        1 tggaagggct aattcactcc caaagaagac aagatatcct tgatctgtgg atctaccaca
       61 cacaaggcta cttccctgat tagcagaact acacaccagg gccaggggtc agatatccac
      121 tgacctttgg atggtgctac aagctagtac cagttgagcc agataaggta gaagaggcca
      181 ataaaggaga gaacaccagc ttgttacacc ctgtgagcct gcatgggatg gatgacccgg
      241 agagagaagt gttagagtgg aggtttgaca gccgcctagc atttcatcac gtggcccgag
      301 agctgcatcc ggagtacttc aagaactgct gatatcgagc ttgctacaag ggactttccg
      361 ctggggactt tccagggagg cgtggcctgg gcgggactgg ggagtggcga gccctcagat
      421 cctgcatata agcagctgct ttttgcctgt actgggtctc tctggttaga ccagatctga
      481 gcctgggagc tctctggcta actagggaac ccactgctta agcctcaata aagcttgcct
      541 tgagtgcttc aagtagtgtg tgcccgtctg ttgtgtgact ctggtaacta gagatccctc
      601 agaccctttt agtcagtgtg gaaaatctct agcagtggcg cccgaacagg gacttgaaag
      661 cgaaagggaa accagaggag ctctctcgac gcaggactcg gcttgctgaa gcgcgcacgg
      721 caagaggcga ggggcggcga ctggtgagta cgccaaaaat tttgactagc ggaggctaga
      781 aggagagaga tgggtgcgag agcgtcagta ttaagcgggg gagaattaga tcgcgatggg
      841 aaaaaattcg gttaaggcca gggggaaaga aaaaatataa attaaaacat atagtatggg
      901 caagcaggga gctagaacga ttcgcagtta atcctggcct gttagaaaca tcagaaggct
      961 gtagacaaat actgggacag ctacaaccat cccttcagac aggatcagaa gaacttagat
     1021 cattatataa tacagtagca accctctatt gtgtgcatca aaggatagag ataaaagaca
     1081 ccaaggaagc tttagacaag atagaggaag agcaaaacaa aagtaagacc accgcacagc
     1141 aagcggccgg ccgctgatct tcagacctgg aggaggagat atgagggaca attggagaag
     1201 tgaattatat aaatataaag tagtaaaaat tgaaccatta ggagtagcac ccaccaaggc
     1261 aaagagaaga gtggtgcaga gagaaaaaag agcagtggga ataggagctt tgttccttgg
     1321 gttcttggga gcagcaggaa gcactatggg cgcagcgtca atgacgctga cggtacaggc
     1381 cagacaatta ttgtctggta tagtgcagca gcagaacaat ttgctgaggg ctattgaggc
     1441 gcaacagcat ctgttgcaac tcacagtctg gggcatcaag cagctccagg caagaatcct
     1501 ggctgtggaa agatacctaa aggatcaaca gctcctgggg atttggggtt gctctggaaa
     1561 actcatttgc accactgctg tgccttggaa tgctagttgg agtaataaat ctctggaaca
     1621 gatttggaat cacacgacct ggatggagtg ggacagagaa attaacaatt acacaagctt
     1681 aatacactcc ttaattgaag aatcgcaaaa ccagcaagaa aagaatgaac aagaattatt
     1741 ggaattagat aaatgggcaa gtttgtggaa ttggtttaac ataacaaatt ggctgtggta
     1801 tataaaatta ttcataatga tagtaggagg cttggtaggt ttaagaatag tttttgctgt
     1861 actttctata gtgaatagag ttaggcaggg atattcacca ttatcgtttc agacccacct
     1921 cccaaccccg aggggacccg acaggcccga aggaatagaa gaagaaggtg gagagagaga
     1981 cagagacaga tccattcgat tagtgaacgg atctcgacgg tatcgccttt aaaagaaaag
     2041 gggggattgg ggggtacagt gcaggggaaa gaatagtaga cataatagca acagacatac
     2101 aaactaaaga attacaaaaa caaattacaa aaattcaaaa ttttcgggtt tattacaggg
     2161 acagcagaga tccagtttat cgatgagtaa ttcatacaaa aggactcgcc cctgccttgg
     2221 ggaatcccag ggaccgtcgt taaactccca ctaacgtaga acccagagat cgctgcgttc
     2281 ccgccccctc acccgcccgc tctcgtcatc actgaggtgg agaagagcat gcgtgaggct
     2341 ccggtgcccg tcagtgggca gagcgcacat cgcccacagt ccccgagaag ttggggggag
     2401 gggtcggcaa ttgaaccggt gcctagagaa ggtggcgcgg ggtaaactgg gaaagtgatg
     2461 tcgtgtactg gctccgcctt tttcccgagg gtgggggaga accgtatata agtgcagtag
     2521 tcgccgtgaa cgttcttttt cgcaacgggt ttgccgccag aacacaggta agtgccgtgt
     2581 gtggttcccg cgggcctggc ctctttacgg gttatggccc ttgcgtgcct tgaattactt
     2641 ccacgcccct ggctgcagta cgtgattctt gatcccgagc ttcgggttgg aagtgggtgg
     2701 gagagttcga ggccttgcgc ttaaggagcc ccttcgcctc gtgcttgagt tgaggcctgg
     2761 cttgggcgct ggggccgccg cgtgcgaatc tggtggcacc ttcgcgcctg tctcgctgct
     2821 ttcgataagt ctctagccat ttaaaatttt tgatgacctg ctgcgacgct ttttttctgg
     2881 caagatagtc ttgtaaatgc gggccaagat ctgcacactg gtatttcggt ttttggggcc
     2941 gcgggcggcg acggggcccg tgcgtcccag cgcacatgtt cggcgaggcg gggcctgcga
     3001 gcgcggccac cgagaatcgg acgggggtag tctcaagctg gccggcctgc tctggtgcct
     3061 ggcctcgcgc cgccgtgtat cgccccgccc tgggcggcaa ggctggcccg gtcggcacca
     3121 gttgcgtgag cggaaagatg gccgcttccc ggccctgctg cagggagctc aaaatggagg
     3181 acgcggcgct cgggagagcg ggcgggtgag tcacccacac aaaggaaaag ggcctttccg
     3241 tcctcagccg tcgcttcatg tgactccacg gagtaccggg cgccgtccag gcacctcgat
     3301 tagttctcga gcttttggag tacgtcgtct ttaggttggg gggaggggtt ttatgcgatg
     3361 gagtttcccc acactgagtg ggtggagact gaagttaggc cagcttggca cttgatgtaa
     3421 ttctccttgg aatttgccct ttttgagttt ggatcttggt tcattctcaa gcctcagaca
     3481 gtggttcaaa gtttttttct tccatttcag gtgtcgtgag gatctatttc cggtgaattc
     3541 gccgccacca tgnnnnnnnn nnnnnnnnnn nnnnnnnnnn nnnnnnnnnn nnnnnnnnnn
     3601 nnnnnnnnnn nnnnnnnnnn nnnnnnnnnn nnnnnnnnnn nnnnnnnnnn nnnnnnnnnn
     3661 nnnnnnnnnn nnnnnnnnnn nnnnnnnnnn nnnnnnnnnn nnnnnnnnnn nnnnnnnnnn
     3721 nnnnnnnnnn nnnnnnnnnn nnnnnnnnnn nnnnnnnnnn nnnnnnnnnn nnnnnnnnnn
     3781 nnnnnnnnnn nnnnnnnnnn nnnnnnnnnn nnnnnnnnnn nnnnnnnnnn nnnnnnnnnn
     3841 nnnnnnnnnn nnnnnnnnnn nnnnnnnnnn nnnnnnnnnn nnnnnnnnnn nnnnnnnnnn
     3901 nnnnnnnnnn nnnnnnnnnn nnnnnnnnnn nnnnnnnnnn nnnnnnnnnn nnnnnnnnnn
     3961 nnnnnnnnnn nnnnnnnnnn nnnnnnnnnn nnnnnnnnnn nnnnnnnnnn nnnnnnnnnn
     4021 nnnnnnnnnn nnnnnnnnnn nnnnnnnnnn nnnnnnnnnn nnnnnnnnnn nnnnnnnnnn
     4081 nnnnnnnnnn nnnnnnnnnn nnnnnnnnnn nnnnnnnnnn nnnnnnnnnn nnnnnnnnnn
     4141 nnnnnnnnnn nnnnnnnnnn nnnnnnnnnn nnnnnnnnnn nnnnnnnnnn nnnnnnnnnn
     4201 nnnnnnnnnn nnnnnnnnnn nnnnnnnnnn nnnnnnnnnn nnnnnnnnnn nnnnnnnnnn
     4261 nnnnnnnnnn nnnnnnnnnn nnnnnnnnnn nnnnnnnnnn nnnnnnnnnn nnnnnnnnnn
     4321 nnnnnnnnnn nnnnnnnnnn nnnnnnnnnn nnnnnnnnnn nnnnnnnnnn nnnnnnnnnn
     4381 nnnnnnnnnn nnnnnnnnnn nnnnnnnnnn nnnnnnnnnn nnnnnnnnnn nnnnnnnnnn
     4441 nnnnnnnnnn nnnnnnnnnn nnnnnnnnnn ctcgaaggcg gcgggggatg gagccatcca
     4501 caattcgaga aaggctaccc atacgatgtg cctgactatg ctggcaagtt gtctgaatca
     4561 gagattaggt ttggactgaa aacggaggtg atgggccaac atcttatcta tcacgatgtt
     4621 ttgtccagca cacaaaagac agcccatgaa ttggcaaata acaatgcccc cgagggtacc
     4681 ctcgtggttg cagataaaca gacagccggt aggggcggga tgagccgagt gtggcattct
     4741 caagaaggaa acggagtatg gatgagtttg atattgcgcc cggacattcc gctccaaaag
     4801 acgccccaac ttaccttgct ggcagctgta gcggtggttc agggaataga agaggccgcg
     4861 ggcatacaga ctgatataaa gtggccgaac gacatactca ttaacgggaa aaaaacagta
     4921 gggatactta ccgaaatgca agctgaggag gatcgagtgc gctccgtgat tattggtatt
     4981 ggcattaatg taaatcagca acccaatgat ttccccgatg agctcaagga cattgcgacg
     5041 agtctgtccc aggcagctgg ggaaaagatc gacagggcag gtgtaatcca gcatatcttg
     5101 ctttgtttcg aaaagcgata ccgagactac atgacccacg gtttcacgcc catcaagctc
     5161 ttgtgggagt catacgccct cggtattggc acgaacatga gggcgagaac tctcaacggg
     5221 acattttacg gtaaggcgtt gggtattgac gacgaagggg tacttttgtt ggaaactaat
     5281 gaaggcatta agaagatata cagcgcggac atcagcctta ggtgaccgca gtttgaaaag
     5341 taaggatccc gcccctctcc ctcccccccc cctaacgtta ctggccgaag ccgcttggaa
     5401 taaggccggt gtgcgtttgt ctatatgtta ttttccacca tattgccgtc ttttggcaat
     5461 gtgagggccc ggaaacctgg ccctgtcttc ttgacgagca ttcctagggg tctttcccct
     5521 ctcgccaaag gaatgcaagg tctgttgaat gtcgtgaagg aagcagttcc tctggaagct
     5581 tcttgaagac aaacaacgtc tgtagcgacc ctttgcaggc agcggaaccc cccacctggc
     5641 gacaggtgcc tctgcggcca aaagccacgt gtataagata cacctgcaaa ggcggcacaa
     5701 ccccagtgcc acgttgtgag ttggatagtt gtggaaagag tcaaatggct ctcctcaagc
     5761 gtattcaaca aggggctgaa ggatgcccag aaggtacccc attgtatggg atctgatctg
     5821 gggcctcggt gcacatgctt tacatgtgtt tagtcgaggt taaaaaaacg tctaggcccc
     5881 ccgaaccacg gggacgtggt tttcctttga aaaacacgat gataagcttg ccacaaccca
     5941 caaggagacg accttccatg accgagtaca agcccacggt gcgcctcgcc acccgcgacg
     6001 acgtcccccg ggccgtacgc accctcgccg ccgcgttcgc cgactacccc gccacgcgcc
     6061 acaccgtcga cccggaccgc cacatcgagc gggtcaccga gctgcaagaa ctcttcctca
     6121 cgcgcgtcgg gctcgacatc ggcaaggtgt gggtcgcgga cgacggcgcc gcggtggcgg
     6181 tctggaccac gccggagagc gtcgaagcgg gggcggtgtt cgccgagatc ggcccgcgca
     6241 tggccgagtt gagcggttcc cggctggccg cgcagcaaca gatggaaggc ctcctggcgc
     6301 cgcaccggcc caaggagccc gcgtggttcc tggccaccgt cggcgtctcg cccgaccacc
     6361 agggcaaggg tctgggcagc gccgtcgtgc tccccggagt ggaggcggcc gagcgcgccg
     6421 gggtgcccgc cttcctggag acctccgcgc cccgcaacct ccccttctac gagcggctcg
     6481 gcttcaccgt caccgccgac gtcgaggtgc ccgaaggacc gcgcacctgg tgcatgaccc
     6541 gcaagcccgg tgcctagacg cgtctggaac aatcaacctc tggattacaa aatttgtgaa
     6601 agattgactg gtattcttaa ctatgttgct ccttttacgc tatgtggata cgctgcttta
     6661 atgcctttgt atcatgctat tgcttcccgt atggctttca ttttctcctc cttgtataaa
     6721 tcctggttgc tgtctcttta tgaggagttg tggcccgttg tcaggcaacg tggcgtggtg
     6781 tgcactgtgt ttgctgacgc aacccccact ggttggggca ttgccaccac ctgtcagctc
     6841 ctttccggga ctttcgcttt ccccctccct attgccacgg cggaactcat cgccgcctgc
     6901 cttgcccgct gctggacagg ggctcggctg ttgggcactg acaattccgt ggtgttgtcg
     6961 gggaagctga cgtcctttcc atggctgctc gcctgtgttg ccacctggat tctgcgcggg
     7021 acgtccttct gctacgtccc ttcggccctc aatccagcgg accttccttc ccgcggcctg
     7081 ctgccggctc tgcggcctct tccgcgtctt cgccttcgcc ctcagacgag tcggatctcc
     7141 ctttgggccg cctccccgcc tggaattaat tctgcagtcg agacctagaa aaacatggag
     7201 caatcacaag tagcaataca gcagctacca atgctgattg tgcctggcta gaagcacaag
     7261 aggaggagga ggtgggtttt ccagtcacac ctcaggtacc tttaagacca atgacttaca
     7321 aggcagctgt agatcttagc cactttttaa aagaaaagag gggactggaa gggctaattc
     7381 actcccaacg aagacaagat atccttgatc tgtggatcta ccacacacaa ggctacttcc
     7441 ctgattagca gaactacaca ccagggccag gggtcagata tccactgacc tttggatggt
     7501 gctacaagct agtaccagtt gagccagata aggtagaaga ggccaataaa ggagagaaca
     7561 ccagcttgtt acaccctgtg agcctgcatg ggatggatga cccggagaga gaagtgttag
     7621 agtggaggtt tgacagccgc ctagcatttc atcacgtggc ccgagagctg catccggagt
     7681 acttcaagaa ctgctgatat cgagcttgct acaagggact ttccgctggg gactttccag
     7741 ggaggcgtgg cctgggcggg actggggagt ggcgagccct cagatcctgc atataagcag
     7801 ctgctttttg cctgtactgg gtctctctgg ttagaccaga tctgagcctg ggagctctct
     7861 ggctaactag ggaacccact gcttaagcct caataaagct tgccttgagt gcttcaagta
     7921 gtgtgtgccc gtctgttgtg tgactctggt aactagagat ccctcagacc cttttagtca
     7981 gtgtggaaaa tctctagcag tagtagttca tgtcatctta ttattcagta tttataactt
     8041 gcaaagaaat gaatatcaga gagtgagagg ccttgacatt gctagcgttt accgtcgacc
     8101 tctagctaga gcttggcgta atcatggtca tagctgtttc ctgtgtgaaa ttgttatccg
     8161 ctcacaattc cacacaacat acgagccgga agcataaagt gtaaagcctg gggtgcctaa
     8221 tgagtgagct aactcacatt aattgcgttg cgctcactgc ccgctttcca gtcgggaaac
     8281 ctgtcgtgcc agctgcatta atgaatcggc caacgcgcgg ggagaggcgg tttgcgtatt
     8341 gggcgctctt ccgcttcctc gctcactgac tcgctgcgct cggtcgttcg gctgcggcga
     8401 gcggtatcag ctcactcaaa ggcggtaata cggttatcca cagaatcagg ggataacgca
     8461 ggaaagaaca tgtgagcaaa aggccagcaa aaggccagga accgtaaaaa ggccgcgttg
     8521 ctggcgtttt tccataggct ccgcccccct gacgagcatc acaaaaatcg acgctcaagt
     8581 cagaggtggc gaaacccgac aggactataa agataccagg cgtttccccc tggaagctcc
     8641 ctcgtgcgct ctcctgttcc gaccctgccg cttaccggat acctgtccgc ctttctccct
     8701 tcgggaagcg tggcgctttc tcatagctca cgctgtaggt atctcagttc ggtgtaggtc
     8761 gttcgctcca agctgggctg tgtgcacgaa ccccccgttc agcccgaccg ctgcgcctta
     8821 tccggtaact atcgtcttga gtccaacccg gtaagacacg acttatcgcc actggcagca
     8881 gccactggta acaggattag cagagcgagg tatgtaggcg gtgctacaga gttcttgaag
     8941 tggtggccta actacggcta cactagaaga acagtatttg gtatctgcgc tctgctgaag
     9001 ccagttacct tcggaaaaag agttggtagc tcttgatccg gcaaacaaac caccgctggt
     9061 agcggtggtt tttttgtttg caagcagcag attacgcgca gaaaaaaagg atctcaagaa
     9121 gatcctttga tcttttctac ggggtctgac gctcagtgga acgaaaactc acgttaaggg
     9181 attttggtca tgagattatc aaaaaggatc ttcacctaga tccttttaaa ttaaaaatga
     9241 agttttaaat caatctaaag tatatatgag taaacttggt ctgacagtta ccaatgctta
     9301 atcagtgagg cacctatctc agcgatctgt ctatttcgtt catccatagt tgcctgactc
     9361 cccgtcgtgt agataactac gatacgggag ggcttaccat ctggccccag tgctgcaatg
     9421 ataccgcgag acccacgctc accggctcca gatttatcag caataaacca gccagccgga
     9481 agggccgagc gcagaagtgg tcctgcaact ttatccgcct ccatccagtc tattaattgt
     9541 tgccgggaag ctagagtaag tagttcgcca gttaatagtt tgcgcaacgt tgttgccatt
     9601 gctacaggca tcgtggtgtc acgctcgtcg tttggtatgg cttcattcag ctccggttcc
     9661 caacgatcaa ggcgagttac atgatccccc atgttgtgca aaaaagcggt tagctccttc
     9721 ggtcctccga tcgttgtcag aagtaagttg gccgcagtgt tatcactcat ggttatggca
     9781 gcactgcata attctcttac tgtcatgcca tccgtaagat gcttttctgt gactggtgag
     9841 tactcaacca agtcattctg agaatagtgt atgcggcgac cgagttgctc ttgcccggcg
     9901 tcaatacggg ataataccgc gccacatagc agaactttaa aagtgctcat cattggaaaa
     9961 cgttcttcgg ggcgaaaact ctcaaggatc ttaccgctgt tgagatccag ttcgatgtaa
    10021 cccactcgtg cacccaactg atcttcagca tcttttactt tcaccagcgt ttctgggtga
    10081 gcaaaaacag gaaggcaaaa tgccgcaaaa aagggaataa gggcgacacg gaaatgttga
    10141 atactcatac tcttcctttt tcaatattat tgaagcattt atcagggtta ttgtctcatg
    10201 agcggataca tatttgaatg tatttagaaa aataaacaaa taggggttcc gcgcacattt
    10261 ccccgaaaag tgccacctga cgtcgacgga tcgggagatc aacttgttta ttgcagctta
    10321 taatggttac aaataaagca atagcatcac aaatttcaca aataaagcat ttttttcact
    10381 gcattctagt tgtggtttgt ccaaactcat caatgtatct tatcatgtct ggatcaactg
    10441 gataactcaa gctaaccaaa atcatcccaa acttcccacc ccatacccta ttaccactgc
    10501 caattacctg tggtttcatt tactctaaac ctgtgattcc tctgaattat tttcatttta
    10561 aagaaattgt atttgttaaa tatgtactac aaacttagta gt
//
